>Addgene plasmid #116249 | pHAGE-EGFR-G312W | addgene full sequence | sequence record 250526 | Addgene NGS Result
TCATAATGATAGTAGGAGGCTTGGTAGGTTTAAGAATAGTTTTTGCTGTACTTTCTATAGTGAATAGAGT
TAGGCAGGGATATTCACCATTATCGTTTCAGACCCACCTCCCAACCCCGAGGGGACCCGACAGGCCCGAA
GGAATAGAAGAAGAAGGTGGAGAGAGAGACAGAGACAGATCCATTCGATTAGTGAACGGATCTCGACGGT
ATCGCCGAATTCACAAATGGCAGTATTCATCCACAATTTTAAAAGAAAAGGGGGGATTGGGGGGTACAGT
GCAGGGGAAAGAATAGTAGACATAATAGCAACAGACATACAAACTAAAGAATTACAAAAACAAATTACAA
AAATTCAAAATTTTCGGGTTTATTACAGGGACAGCAGAGATCCAGTTTGGACTAGTCGTGAGGCTCCGGT
GCCCGTCAGTGGGCAGAGCGCACATCGCCCACAGTCCCCGAGAAGTTGGGGGGAGGGGTCGGCAATTGAA
CCGGTGCCTAGAGAAGGTGGCGCGGGGTAAACTGGGAAAGTGATGTCGTGTACTGGCTCCGCCTTTTTCC
CGAGGGTGGGGGAGAACCGTATATAAGTGCAGTAGTCGCCGTGAACGTTCTTTTTCGCAACGGGTTTGCC
GCCAGAACACAGGTAAGTGCCGTGTGTGGTTCCCGCGGGCCTGGCCTCTTTACGGGTTATGGCCCTTGCG
TGCCTTGAATTACTTCCACCTGGCTGCAGTACGTGATTCTTGATCCCGAGCTTCGGGTTGGAAGTGGGTG
GGAGAGTTCGAGGCCTTGCGCTTAAGGAGCCCCTTCGCCTCGTGCTTGAGTTGAGGCCTGGCCTGGGCGC
TGGGGCCGCCGCGTGCGAATCTGGTGGCACCTTCGCGCCTGTCTCGCTGCTTTCGATAAGTCTCTAGCCA
TTTAAAATTTTTGATGACCTGCTGCGACGCTTTTTTTCTGGCAAGATAGTCTTGTAAATGCGGGCCAAGA
TCTGCACACTGGTATTTCGGTTTTTGGGGCCGCGGGCGGCGACGGGGCCCGTGCGTCCCAGCGCACATGT
TCGGCGAGGCGGGGCCTGCGAGCGCGGCCACCGAGAATCGGACGGGGGTAGTCTCAAGCTGGCCGGCCTG
CTCTGGTGCCTGGCCTCGCGCCGCCGTGTATCGCCCCGCCCTGGGCGGCAAGGCTGGCCCGGTCGGCACC
AGTTGCGTGAGCGGAAAGATGGCCGCTTCCCGGCCCTGCTGCAGGGAGCTCAAAATGGAGGACGCGGCGC
TCGGGAGAGCGGGCGGGTGAGTCACCCACACAAAGGAAAAGGGCCTTTCCGTCCTCAGCCGTCGCTTCAT
GTGACTCCACGGAGTACCGGGCGCCGTCCAGGCACCTCGATTAGTTCTCGAGCTTTTGGAGTACGTCGTC
TTTAGGTTGGGGGGAGGGGTTTTATGCGATGGAGTTTCCCCACACTGAGTGGGTGGAGACTGAAGTTAGG
CCAGCTTGGCACTTGATGTAATTCTCCTTGGAATTTGCCCTTTTTGAGTTTGGATCTTGGTTCATTCTCA
AGCCTCAGACAGTGGTTCAAAGTTTTTTTCTTCCATTTCAGGTGTCGTGAAGCGGCCCTGCAGATATCAA
CAAGTTTGTACAAAAAAGCAGGCACCATGCGACCCTCCGGGACGGCCGGGGCAGCGCTCCTGGCGCTGCT
GGCTGCGCTCTGCCCGGCGAGTCGGGCTCTGGAGGAAAAGAAAGTTTGCCAAGGCACGAGTAACAAGCTC
ACGCAGTTGGGCACTTTTGAAGATCATTTTCTCAGCCTCCAGAGGATGTTCAATAACTGTGAGGTGGTCC
TTGGGAATTTGGAAATTACCTATGTGCAGAGGAATTATGATCTTTCCTTCTTAAAGACCATCCAGGAGGT
GGCTGGTTATGTCCTCATTGCCCTCAACACAGTGGAGCGAATTCCTTTGGAAAACCTGCAGATCATCAGA
GGAAATATGTACTACGAAAATTCCTATGCCTTAGCAGTCTTATCTAACTATGATGCAAATAAAACCGGAC
TGAAGGAGCTGCCCATGAGAAATTTACAGGAAATCCTGCATGGCGCCGTGCGGTTCAGCAACAACCCTGC
CCTGTGCAACGTGGAGAGCATCCAGTGGCGGGACATAGTCAGCAGTGACTTTCTCAGCAACATGTCGATG
GACTTCCAGAACCACCTGGGCAGCTGCCAAAAGTGTGATCCAAGCTGTCCCAATGGGAGCTGCTGGGGTG
CAGGAGAGGAGAACTGCCAGAAACTGACCAAAATCATCTGTGCCCAGCAGTGCTCCGGGCGCTGCCGTGG
CAAGTCCCCCAGTGACTGCTGCCACAACCAGTGTGCTGCAGGCTGCACAGGCCCCCGGGAGAGCGACTGC
CTGGTCTGCCGCAAATTCCGAGACGAAGCCACGTGCAAGGACACCTGCCCCCCACTCATGCTCTACAACC
CCACCACGTACCAGATGGATGTGAACCCCGAGGGCAAATACAGCTTTGGTGCCACCTGCGTGAAGAAGTG
TCCCCGTAATTATGTGGTGACAGATCACGGCTCGTGCGTCCGAGCCTGTTGGGCCGACAGCTATGAGATG
GAGGAAGACGGCGTCCGCAAGTGTAAGAAGTGCGAAGGGCCTTGCCGCAAAGTGTGTAACGGAATAGGTA
TTGGTGAATTTAAAGACTCACTCTCCATAAATGCTACGAATATTAAACACTTCAAAAACTGCACCTCCAT
CAGTGGCGATCTCCACATCCTGCCGGTGGCATTTAGGGGTGACTCCTTCACACATACTCCTCCTCTGGAT
CCACAGGAACTGGATATTCTGAAAACCGTAAAGGAAATCACAGGGTTTTTGCTGATTCAGGCTTGGCCTG
AAAACAGGACGGACCTCCATGCCTTTGAGAACCTAGAAATCATACGCGGCAGGACCAAGCAACATGGTCA
GTTTTCTCTTGCAGTCGTCAGCCTGAACATAACATCCTTGGGATTACGCTCCCTCAAGGAGATAAGTGAT
GGAGATGTGATAATTTCAGGAAACAAAAATTTGTGCTATGCAAATACAATAAACTGGAAAAAACTGTTTG
GGACCTCCGGTCAGAAAACCAAAATTATAAGCAACAGAGGTGAAAACAGCTGCAAGGCCACAGGCCAGGT
CTGCCATGCCTTGTGCTCCCCCGAGGGCTGCTGGGGCCCGGAGCCCAGGGACTGCGTCTCTTGCCGGAAT
GTCAGCCGAGGCAGGGAATGCGTGGACAAGTGCAACCTTCTGGAGGGTGAGCCAAGGGAGTTTGTGGAGA
ACTCTGAGTGCATACAGTGCCACCCAGAGTGCCTGCCTCAGGCCATGAACATCACCTGCACAGGACGGGG
ACCAGACAACTGTATCCAGTGTGCCCACTACATTGACGGCCCCCACTGCGTCAAGACCTGCCCGGCAGGA
GTCATGGGAGAAAACAACACCCTGGTCTGGAAGTACGCAGACGCCGGCCATGTGTGCCACCTGTGCCATC
CAAACTGCACCTACGGATGCACTGGGCCAGGTCTTGAAGGCTGTCCAACGAATGGGCCTAAGATCCCGTC
CATCGCCACTGGGATGGTGGGGGCCCTCCTCTTGCTGCTGGTGGTGGCCCTGGGGATCGGCCTCTTCATG
CGAAGGCGCCACATCGTTCGGAAGCGCACGCTGCGGAGGCTGCTGCAGGAGAGGGAGCTTGTGGAGCCTC
TTACACCCAGT
[981 nt withheld, positions 3722-4702]
TTCTTCAGCAGCCCCTCCACGTCACGGACTCCCCTCCTGAGCTCTCTGAGTGCAACCAGCAACAATTCCA
CCGTGGCTTGCATTGATAGAAATGGGCTGCAAAGCTGTCCCATCAAGGAAGACAGCTTCTTGCAGCGATA
CAGCTCAGACCCCACAGGCGCCTTGACTGAGGACAGCATAGACGACACCTTCCTCCCAGTGCCTGAATAC
ATAAACCAGTCCGTTCCCAAAAGGCCCGCTGGCTCTGTGCAGAATCCTGTCTATCACAATCAGCCTCTGA
ACCCCGCGCCCAGCAGAGACCCACACTACCAGGACCCCCACAGCACTGCAGTGGGCAACCCCGAGTATCT
CAACACTGTCCAGCCCACCTGTGTCAACAGCACATTCGACAGCCCTGCCCACTGGGCCCAGAAAGGCAGC
CACCAAATTAGCCTGGACAACCCTGACTACCAGCAGGACTTCTTTCCCAAGGAAGCCAAGCCAAATGGCA
TCTTTAAGGGCTCCACAGCTGAAAATGCAGAATACCTAAGGGTCGCGCCACAAAGCAGTGAATTTATTGG
AGCATAGAACCCAGCTTTCTTGTACAAAGTGGTGATATCCAATTAACCCTCACTAAAGGAAATTAGTTGA
AAGTATGAGAAAGCCCTATAGTGAGTCGTATTACCACCCAACTTTTCTATACAAAGTGGTTGATATCCAG
CACAGTGGCGGCCGCTCGAGTCTAGAGGGCCCGCGGTTCGAAGGTAAGCCTATCCCTAACCCTCTCCTCG
GTCTCGATTCTACGCGTACCGGTTAGTAATGAGATCCCTCCCCCCCCCCTAACGTTACTGGCCGAAGCCG
CTTGGAATAAGGCCGGTGTGCGTTTGTCTATATGTTATTTTCCACCATATTGCCGTCTTTTGGCAATGTG
AGGGCCCGGAAACCTGGCCCTGTCTTCTTGACGAGCATTCCTAGGGGTCTTTCCCCTCTCGCCAAAGGAA
TGCAAGGTCTGTTGAATGTCGTGAAGGAAGCAGTTCCTCTGGAAGCTTCTTGAAGACAAACAACGTCTGT
AGCGACCCTTTGCAGGCAGCGGAACCCCCCACCTGGCGACAGGTGCCTCTGCGGCCAAAAGCCACGTGTA
TAAGATACACCTGCAAAGGCGGCACAACCCCAGTGCCACGTTGTGAGTTGGATAGTTGTGGAAAGAGTCA
AATGGCTCTCCTCAAGCGTATTCAACAAGGGGCTGAAGGATGCCCAGAAGGTACCCCATTGTATGGGATC
TGATCTGGGGCCTCGGTGCACATGCTTTACATGTGTTTAGTCGAGGTTAAAAAAACGTCTAGGCCCCCCG
AACCACGGGGACGTGGTTTTCCTTTGAAAAACACGATGATAATATGGCCACACATATGACCGAGTACAAG
CCCACGGTGCGCCTCGCCACCCGCGACGACGTCCCCAGGGCCGTACGCACCCTCGCCGCCGCGTTCGCCG
ACTACCCCGCCACGCGCCACACCGTCGATCCGGACCGCCACATCGAGCGGGTCACCGAGCTGCAAGAACT
CTTCCTCACGCGCGTCGGGCTCGACATCGGCAAGGTGTGGGTCGCGGACGACGGCGCCGCGGTGGCGGTC
TGGACCACGCCGGAGAGCGTCGAAGCGGGGGCGGTGTTCGCCGAGATCGGCCCGCGCATGGCCGAGTTGA
GCGGTTCCCGGCTGGCCGCGCAGCAACAGATGGAAGGCCTCCTGGCGCCGCACCGGCCCAAGGAGCCCGC
GTGGTTCCTGGCCACCGTCGGCGTCTCGCCCGACCACCAGGGCAAGGGTCTGGGCAGCGCCGTCGTGCTC
CCCGGAGTGGAGGCGGCCGAGCGCGCCGGGGTGCCCGCCTTCCTGGAGACCTCCGCGCCCCGCAACCTCC
CCTTCTACGAGCGGCTCGGCTTCACCGTCACCGCCGACGTCGAGGTGCCCGAAGGACCGCGCACCTGGTG
CATGACCCGCAAGCCCGGTGCCTAAATCGATAGATCCTAATCAACCTCTGGATTACAAAATTTGTGAAAG
ATTGACTGGTATTCTTAACTATGTTGCTCCTTTTACGCTATGTGGATACGCTGCTTTAATGCCTTTGTAT
CATGCTATTGCTTCCCGTATGGCTTTCATTTTCTCCTCCTTGTATAAATCCTGGTTGCTGTCTCTTTATG
AGGAGTTGTGGCCCGTTGTCAGGCAACGTGGCGTGGTGTGCACTGTGTTTGCTGACGCAACCCCCACTGG
TTGGGGCATTGCCACCACCTGTCAGCTCCTTTCCGGGACTTTCGCTTTCCCCCTCCCTATTGCCACGGCG
GAACTCATCGCCGCCTGCCTTGCCCGCTGCTGGACAGGGGCTCGGCTGTTGGGCACTGACAATTCCGTGG
TGTTGTCGGGGAAATCATCGTCCTTTCCTTGGCTGCTCGCCTGTGTTGCCACCTGGATTCTGCGCGGGAC
GTCCTTCTGCTACGTCCCTTCGGCCCTCAATCCAGCGGACCTTCCTTCCCGCGGCCTGCTGCCGGCTCTG
CGGCCTCTTCCGCGTCTTCGCCTTCGCCCTCAGACGAGTCGGATCTCCCTTTGGGCCGCCTCCCCGCCTG
AGATCCTTTAAGACCAATGACTTACAAGGCAGCTGTAGATCTTAGCCACTTTTTAAAAGAAAAGGGGGGA
CTGGAAGGGCTAATTCACTCCCAACGAAGACAAGATCTGCTTTTTGCTTGTACTGGGTCTCTCTGGTTAG
ACCAGATCTGAGCCTGGGAGCTCTCTGGCTAACTAGGGAACCCACTGCTTAAGCCTCAATAAAGCTTGCC
TTGAGTGCTTCAAGTAGTGTGTGCCCGTCTGTTGTGTGACTCTGGTAACTAGAGATCCCTCAGACCCTTT
TAGTCAGTGTGGAAAATCTCTAGCAGTAGTAGTTCATGTCATCTTATTATTCAGTATTTATAACTTGCAA
AGAAATGAATATCAGAGAGTGAGAGGCCCGGGTTAATTAAGGAAAGGGCTAGATCATTCTTGAAGACGAA
AGGGCCTCGTGATACGCCTATTTTTATAGGTTAATGTCATGATAATAATGGTTTCTTAGACGTCAGGTGG
CACTTTTCGGGGAAATGTGCGCGGAACCCCTATTTGTTTATTTTTCTAAATACATTCAAATATGTATCCG
CTCATGAGACAATAACCCTGATAAATGCTTCAATAATATTGAAAAAGGAAGAGTATGAGTATTCAACATT
TCCGTGTCGCCCTTATTCCCTTTTTTGCGGCATTTTGCCTTCCTGTTTTTGCTCACCCAGAAACGCTGGT
GAAAGTAAAAGATGCTGAAGATCAGTTGGGTGCACGAGTGGGTTACATCGAACTGGATCTCAACAGCGGT
AAGATCCTTGAGAGTTTTCGCCCCGAAGAACGTTTTCCAATGATGAGCACTTTTAAAGTTCTGCTATGTG
GCGCGGTATTATCCCGTGTTGACGCCGGGCAAGAGCAACTCGGTCGCCGCATACACTATTCTCAGAATGA
CTTGGTTGAGTACTCACCAGTCACAGAAAAGCATCTTACGGATGGCATGACAGTAAGAGAATTATGCAGT
GCTGCCATAACCATGAGTGATAACACTGCGGCCAACTTACTTCTGACAACGATCGGAGGACCGAAGGAGC
TAACCGCTTTTTTGCACAACATGGGGGATCATGTAACTCGCCTTGATCGTTGGGAACCGGAGCTGAATGA
AGCCATACCAAACGACGAGCGTGACACCACGATGCCTGTAGCAATGGCAACAACGTTGCGCAAACTATTA
ACTGGCGAACTACTTACTCTAGCTTCCCGGCAACAATTAATAGACTGGATGGAGGCGGATAAAGTTGCAG
GACCACTTCTGCGCTCGGCCCTTCCGGCTGGCTGGTTTATTGCTGATAAATCTGGAGCCGGTGAGCGTGG
GTCTCGCGGTATCATTGCAGCACTGGGGCCAGATGGTAAGCCCTCCCGTATCGTAGTTATCTACACGACG
GGGAGTCAGGCAACTATGGATGAACGAAATAGACAGATCGCTGAGATAGGTGCCTCACTGATTAAGCATT
GGTAACTGTCAGACCAAGTTTACTCATATATACTTTAGATTGATTTAAAACTTCATTTTTAATTTAAAAG
GATCTAGGTGAAGATCCTTTTTGATAATCTCATGACCAAAATCCCTTAACGTGAGTTTTCGTTCCACTGA
GCGTCAGACCCCGTAGAAAAGATCAAAGGATCTTCTTGAGATCCTTTTTTTCTGCGCGTAATCTGCTGCT
TGCAAACAAAAAAACCACCGCTACCAGCGGTGGTTTGTTTGCCGGATCAAGAGCTACCAACTCTTTTTCC
GAAGGTAACTGGCTTCAGCAGAGCGCAGATACCAAATACTGTTCTTCTAGTGTAGCCGTAGTTAGGCCAC
CACTTCAAGAACTCTGTAGCACCGCCTACATACCTCGCTCTGCTAATCCTGTTACCAGTGGCTGCTGCCA
GTGGCGATAAGTCGTGTCTTACCGGGTTGGACTCAAGACGATAGTTACCGGATAAGGCGCAGCGGTCGGG
CTGAACGGGGGGTTCGTGCACACAGCCCAGCTTGGAGCGAACGACCTACACCGAACTGAGATACCTACAG
CGTGAGCTATGAGAAAGCGCCACGCTTCCCGAAGGGAGAAAGGCGGACAGGTATCCGGTAAGCGGCAGGG
TCGGAACAGGAGAGCGCACGAGGGAGCTTCCAGGGGGAAACGCCTGGTATCTTTATAGTCCTGTCGGGTT
TCGCCACCTCTGACTTGAGCGTCGATTTTTGTGATGCTCGTCAGGGGGGCGGAGCCTATGGAAAAACGCC
AGCAACGCGGCCTTTTTACGGTTCCTGGCCTTTTGCTGGCCTTTTGCTCACATGTTCTTTCCTGCGTTAT
CCCCTGATTCTGTGGATAACCGTATTACCGCCTTTGAGTGAGCTGATACCGCTCGCCGCAGCCGAACGAC
CGAGCGCAGCGAGTCAGTGAGCGAGGAAGCGGAAGAGCGCCCAATACGCAAACCGCCTCTCCCCGCGCGT
TGGCCGATTCATTAATGCAGCAAGCTCATGGCTGACTAATTTTTTTTATTTATGCAGAGGCCGAGGCCGC
CTCGGCCTCTGAGCTATTCCAGAAGTAGTGAGGAGGCTTTTTTGGAGGCCTAGGCTTTTGCAAAAAGCTC
CCCGTGGCACGACAGGTTTCCCGACTGGAAAGCGGGCAGTGAGCGCAACGCAATTAATGTGAGTTAGCTC
ACTCATTAGGCACCCCAGGCTTTACACTTTATGCTTCCGGCTCGTATGTTGTGTGGAATTGTGAGCGGAT
AACAATTTCACACAGGAAACAGCTATGACATGATTACGAATTTCACAAATAAAGCATTTTTTTCACTGCA
TTCTAGTTGTGGTTTGTCCAAACTCATCAATGTATCTTATCATGTCTGGATCAACTGGATAACTCAAGCT
AACCAAAATCATCCCAAACTTCCCACCCCATACCCTATTACCACTGCCAATTACCTGTGGTTTCATTTAC
TCTAAACCTGTGATTCCTCTGAATTATTTTCATTTTAAAGAAATTGTATTTGTTAAATATGTACTACAAA
CTTAGTAGTTGGAAGGGCTAATTCACTCCCAAAGAAGACAAGATATCCTTGATCTGTGGATCTACCACAC
ACAAGGCTACTTCCCTGATTAGCAGAACTACACACCAGGGCCAGGGGTCAGATATCCACTGACCTTTGGA
TGGTGCTACAAGCTAGTACCAGTTGAGCCAGATAAGGTAGAAGAGGCCAATAAAGGAGAGAACACCAGCT
TGTTACACCCTGTGAGCCTGCATGGGATGGATGACCCGGAGAGAGAAGTGTTAGAGTGGAGGTTTGACAG
CCGCCTAGCATTTCATCACGTGGCCCGAGAGCTGCATCCGGAGTACTTCAAGAACTGCTGATATCGAGCT
TGCTACAAGGGACTTTCCGCTGGGGACTTTCCAGGGAGGCGTGGCCTGGGCGGGACTGGGGAGTGGCGAG
CCCTCAGATCCTGCATATAAGCAGCTGCTTTTTGCCTGTACTGGGTCTCTCTGGTTAGACCAGATCTGAG
CCTGGGAGCTCTCTGGCTAACTAGGGAACCCACTGCTTAAGCCTCAATAAAGCTTGCCTTGAGTGCTTCA
AGTAGTGTGTGCCCGTCTGTTGTGTGACTCTGGTAACTAGAGATCCCTCAGACCCTTTTAGTCAGTGTGG
AAAATCTCTAGCAGTGGCGCCCGAACAGGGACTTGAAAGCGAAAGGGAAACCAGAGGAGCTCTCTCGACG
CAGGACTCGGCTTGCTGAAGCGCGCACGGCAAGAGGCGAGGGGCGGCGACTGGTGAGTACGCCAAAAATT
TTGACTAGCGGAGGCTAGAAGGAGAGAGATGGGTGCGAGAGCGTCAGTATTAAGCGGGGGAGAATTAGAT
CGCGATGGGAAAAAATTCGGTTAAGGCCAGGGGGAAAGAAAAAATATAAATTAAAACATATAGTATGGGC
AAGCAGGGAGCTAGAACGATTCGCAGTTAATCCTGGCCTGTTAGAAACATCAGAAGGCTGTAGACAAATA
CTGGGACAGCTACAACCATCCCTTCAGACAGGATCAGAAGAACTTAGATCATTATATAATACAGTAGCAA
CCCTCTATTGTGTGCATCAAAGGATAGAGATAAAAGACACCAAGGAAGCTTTAGACAAGATAGAGGAAGA
GCAAAACAAAAGTAAGACCACCGCACAGCAAGCGGCCGGCCGCTGATCTTCAGACCTGGAGGAGGAGATA
TGAGGGACAATTGGAGAAGTGAATTATATAAATATAAAGTAGTAAAAATTGAACCATTAGGAGTAGCACC
CACCAAGGCAAAGAGAAGAGTGGTGCAGAGAGAAAAAAGAGCAGTGGGAATAGGAGCTTTGTTCCTTGGG
TTCTTGGGAGCAGCAGGAAGCACTATGGGCGCAGCGTCAATGACGCTGACGGTACAGGCCAGACAATTAT
TGTCTGGTATAGTGCAGCAGCAGAACAATTTGCTGAGGGCTATTGAGGCGCAACAGCATCTGTTGCAACT
CACAGTCTGGGGCATCAAGCAGCTCCAGGCAAGAATCCTGGCTGTGGAAAGATACCTAAAGGATCAACAG
CTCCTGGGGATTTGGGGTTGCTCTGGAAAACTCATTTGCACCACTGCTGTGCCTTGGAATGCTAGTTGGA
GTAATAAATCTCTGGAACAGATTTGGAATCACACGACCTGGATGGAGTGGGACAGAGAAATTAACAATTA
CACAAGCTTAATACACTCCTTAATTGAAGAATCGCAAAACCAGCAAGAAAAGAATGAACAAGAATTATTG
GAATTAGATAAATGGGCAAGTTTGTGGAATTGGTTTAACATAACAAATTGGCTGTGGTATATAAAATTAT
Features (pLannotate 1.2.2; 30 found; start..end, strand, type, name):
    102..202     +  CDS            Rev (fragment): human immunodeficiency virus 1 (HIV-1) Rev protein; rev; enhances nuclear export of unspliced and incompletely spliced viral mRNAs
    247..364     +  misc_feature   cPPT/CTS: central polypurine tract and central termination sequence of HIV-1
    412..1590    +  promoter       EF-1α promoter: strong constitutive promoter for human elongation factor EF-1α
   1611..1631    +  protein_bind   attB1: mutant version of attB; core recombination site for the Gateway® BP reaction BP Clonase™
   1637..5267    +  CDS            EGFR (fragment) (sequence partly withheld): precursor of human epidermal growth factor receptor
   5271..5295    -  protein_bind   attB2: mutant version of attB; recombination site for the Gateway® BP reaction BP Clonase™
   5303..5321    +  promoter       T3 promoter: promoter for bacteriophage T3 RNA polymerase
   5347..5365    -  promoter       T7 promoter: promoter for bacteriophage T7 RNA polymerase
   5371..5389    -  protein_bind   attB4 (fragment): mutant version of attB; core recombination site for the Gateway® BP reaction BP Clonase™
   5445..5486    +  CDS            V5 tag: epitope tag from simian virus 5
   5612..6074    +  misc_feature   IRES: internal ribosome entry site (IRES) of the encephalomyocarditis virus (EMCV)
   6088..6685    +  CDS            PuroR (fragment): puromycin N-acetyltransferase; pac from Streptomyces; confers resistance to puromycin
   6701..7289    +  misc_feature   WPRE: woodchuck hepatitis virus posttranscriptional regulatory element
   7297..7362    +  CDS            nef (fragment): NEF_HV1Z2 - Experimental evidence at protein level: Swiss-Prot protein existence level 1. Extracellular Nef protein targets CD4(+) T-lymphocytes for apoptosis by interacting with CXCR4 surface receptors. From Human immunodeficiency virus type 1 group M subtype D (isolate Z2/CDC-Z34) (HIV-1).
   7364..7597    +  LTR            3' LTR (ΔU3): self-inactivating 3' long terminal repeat (LTR) from HIV-1
   7802..7906    +  promoter       AmpR promoter: bla
   7907..8767    +  CDS            AmpR: β-lactamase; bla; confers resistance to ampicillin, carbenicillin, and related antibiotics
   8938..9526    +  rep_origin     ori: high-copy-number ColE1/pMB1/pBR322/pUC origin of replication
   9709..9763    +  CDS            lacI (fragment): lac repressor; lacI; The lac repressor binds to the lac operator to inhibit transcription in E. coli. This inhibition can be relieved by adding lactose or isopropyl-β-D-thiogalactopyranoside (IPTG).
   9769..9862    +  rep_origin     SV40 ori (fragment): SV40 origin of replication
   9887..9924    +  CDS            lacI (fragment): lac repressor; lacI; The lac repressor binds to the lac operator to inhibit transcription in E. coli. This inhibition can be relieved by adding lactose or isopropyl-β-D-thiogalactopyranoside (IPTG).
   9937..9958    +  protein_bind   CAP binding site: CAP binding activates transcription in the presence of cAMP. E. coli catabolite activator protein
   9973..10003   +  promoter       lac promoter: promoter for the E. coli lac operon
  10007..10029   +  protein_bind   lac operator (fragment): The lac repressor binds to the lac operator to inhibit transcription in E. coli. This inhibition can be relieved by adding lactose or isopropyl-β-D-thiogalactopyranoside (IPTG). lac repressor encoded by lacI
  10061..10144   +  polyA_signal   SV40 poly(A) signal (fragment): SV40 polyadenylation signal
  10311..10640   +  CDS            nef (fragment): NEF_HV1BR - Experimental evidence at protein level: Swiss-Prot protein existence level 1. Extracellular Nef protein targets CD4(+) T-lymphocytes for apoptosis by interacting with CXCR4 surface receptors (PubMed:14990729). From Human immunodeficiency virus type 1 group M subtype B (isolate BRU/LAI) (HIV-1).
  10688..10945   +  LTR            5' LTR (truncated): truncated 5' long terminal repeat (LTR) from HIV-1
  10992..11117   +  misc_feature   HIV-1 Ψ: packaging signal of human immunodeficiency virus type 1
  11101..11439   +  CDS            HIV-1 gag (fragment): gag protein from human immunodeficiency virus 1; gag
  11614..11847   +  misc_feature   RRE: The Rev response element (RRE) of HIV-1 allows for Rev-dependent mRNA export from the nucleus to the cytoplasm.
