[The description below was written by a language model from this plasmid's Addgene catalogue record and pLannotate feature annotations shown in this document.]
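Description:
pHAGE-EGFR-G312W is an HIV-1-derived lentiviral expression plasmid of about 12.1 kb, built on the pHAGE backbone, that carries the human epidermal growth factor receptor with the G312W substitution. In bacteria it is maintained through a high-copy ColE1/pUC-type origin and selected with ampicillin via the β-lactamase gene. The annotated viral elements form a typical transfer-vector arrangement: a truncated 5' LTR, the Ψ packaging signal running into a gag fragment, the Rev response element for Rev-dependent nuclear export of the genomic RNA, and the cPPT/CTS. A self-inactivating ΔU3 3' LTR closes the transfer region and limits LTR-driven transcription after integration. Short nef, Rev, lacI, SV40 and lac promoter fragments are also annotated and appear to be backbone remnants.

The payload is driven by the constitutive human EF-1α promoter. The EGFR open reading frame was introduced by Gateway cloning and sits between attB1 and attB2 sites. Downstream lie T3 and T7 promoter sequences, a partial attB4 site and a V5 epitope tag. Whether the V5 tag is translated in frame with EGFR cannot be determined from the record. An EMCV IRES then directs translation of puromycin N-acetyltransferase from the same transcript, so transduced mammalian cells can be selected with puromycin. A WPRE follows to enhance transcript stability and expression. The stated purpose is lentiviral expression of EGFR G312W, and the plasmid comes from a study that systematically assessed the functional effects of somatic cancer mutations.
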