Addgene plasmid #116249: pHAGE-EGFR-G312W
Purpose: Lentiviral expression of EGFR G312W
Depositing lab: Gordon Mills & Kenneth Scott. Depositing organization: Baylor College of Medicine. Publication: Systematic Functional Annotation of Somatic Mutations in Cancer. Ng PK, Li J, Jeong KJ, Shao S, Chen H, Tsang YH, Sengupta S, Wang Z, Bhavana VH, Tran R, Soewito S, Minussi DC, Moreno D, Kong K, Dogruluk T, Lu H, Gao J, Tokheim C, Zhou DC, Johnson AM, Zeng J, Ip CKM, Ju Z, Wester M, Yu S, Li Y, Vellano CP, Schultz N, Karchin R, Ding L, Lu Y, Cheung LWT, Chen K, Shaw KR, Meric-Bernstam F, Scott KL, Yi S, Sahni N, Liang H, Mills GB. Cancer Cell. 2018 Mar 12;33(3):450-462.e10. doi: 10.1016/j.ccell.2018.01.021. PubMed 29533785.
Backbone
  Vector backbone: pHAGE
  Vector type: Lentiviral
Growth in bacteria
  Bacterial resistance: Ampicillin, 100 μg/mL
  Growth temperature: 37°C
  Growth strain: Stbl3
  Copy number: High Copy
Gene/Insert
  Gene/Insert name: EGFR
  Species: H. sapiens (human)
  Mutation: G312W
  Entrez Gene: EGFR (a.k.a. ERBB, ERBB1, ERRP, HER1, NISBD2, NNCIS, PIG61, mENA)
  Cloning method: Gateway Cloning
Terms and licenses: Academic/Nonprofit Terms; Industry Terms: Not Available to Industry
How to cite: pHAGE-EGFR-G312W was a gift from Gordon Mills & Kenneth Scott (Addgene plasmid # 116249 ; http://n2t.net/addgene:116249 ; RRID:Addgene_116249)
