>Addgene plasmid #116249 | pHAGE-EGFR-G312W | depositor partial sequence | sequence record 219123 | insert
ATGCGACCCTCCGGGACGGCCGGGGCAGCGCTCCTGGCGCTGCTGGCTGCGCTCTGCCCGGCGAGTCGGG
CTCTGGAGGAAAAGAAAGTTTGCCAAGGCACGAGTAACAAGCTCACGCAGTTGGGCACTTTTGAAGATCA
TTTTCTCAGCCTCCAGAGGATGTTCAATAACTGTGAGGTGGTCCTTGGGAATTTGGAAATTACCTATGTG
CAGAGGAATTATGATCTTTCCTTCTTAAAGACCATCCAGGAGGTGGCTGGTTATGTCCTCATTGCCCTCA
ACACAGTGGAGCGAATTCCTTTGGAAAACCTGCAGATCATCAGAGGAAATATGTACTACGAAAATTCCTA
TGCCTTAGCAGTCTTATCTAACTATGATGCAAATAAAACCGGACTGAAGGAGCTGCCCATGAGAAATTTA
CAGGAAATCCTGCATGGCGCCGTGCGGTTCAGCAACAACCCTGCCCTGTGCAACGTGGAGAGCATCCAGT
GGCGGGACATAGTCAGCAGTGACTTTCTCAGCAACATGTCGATGGACTTCCAGAACCACCTGGGCAGCTG
CCAAAAGTGTGATCCAAGCTGTCCCAATGGGAGCTGCTGGGGTGCAGGAGAGGAGAACTGCCAGAAACTG
ACCAAAATCATCTGTGCCCAGCAGTGCTCCGGGCGCTGCCGTGGCAAGTCCCCCAGTGACTGCTGCCACA
ACCAGTGTGCTGCAGGCTGCACAGGCCCCCGGGAGAGCGACTGCCTGGTCTGCCGCAAATTCCGAGACGA
AGCCACGTGCAAGGACACCTGCCCCCCACTCATGCTCTACAACCCCACCACGTACCAGATGGATGTGAAC
CCCGAGGGCAAATACAGCTTTGGTGCCACCTGCGTGAAGAAGTGTCCCCGTAATTATGTGGTGACAGATC
ACGGCTCGTGCGTCCGAGCCTGTTGGGCCGACAGCTATGAGATGGAGGAAGACGGCGTCCGCAAGTGTAA
GAAGTGCGAAGGGCCTTGCCGCAAAGTGTGTAACGGAATAGGTATTGGTGAATTTAAAGACTCACTCTCC
ATAAATGCTACGAATATTAAACACTTCAAAAACTGCACCTCCATCAGTGGCGATCTCCACATCCTGCCGG
TGGCATTTAGGGGTGACTCCTTCACACATACTCCTCCTCTGGATCCACAGGAACTGGATATTCTGAAAAC
CGTAAAGGAAATCACAGGGTTTTTGCTGATTCAGGCTTGGCCTGAAAACAGGACGGACCTCCATGCCTTT
GAGAACCTAGAAATCATACGCGGCAGGACCAAGCAACATGGTCAGTTTTCTCTTGCAGTCGTCAGCCTGA
ACATAACATCCTTGGGATTACGCTCCCTCAAGGAGATAAGTGATGGAGATGTGATAATTTCAGGAAACAA
AAATTTGTGCTATGCAAATACAATAAACTGGAAAAAACTGTTTGGGACCTCCGGTCAGAAAACCAAAATT
ATAAGCAACAGAGGTGAAAACAGCTGCAAGGCCACAGGCCAGGTCTGCCATGCCTTGTGCTCCCCCGAGG
GCTGCTGGGGCCCGGAGCCCAGGGACTGCGTCTCTTGCCGGAATGTCAGCCGAGGCAGGGAATGCGTGGA
CAAGTGCAACCTTCTGGAGGGTGAGCCAAGGGAGTTTGTGGAGAACTCTGAGTGCATACAGTGCCACCCA
GAGTGCCTGCCTCAGGCCATGAACATCACCTGCACAGGACGGGGACCAGACAACTGTATCCAGTGTGCCC
ACTACATTGACGGCCCCCACTGCGTCAAGACCTGCCCGGCAGGAGTCATGGGAGAAAACAACACCCTGGT
CTGGAAGTACGCAGACGCCGGCCATGTGTGCCACCTGTGCCATCCAAACTGCACCTACGGATGCACTGGG
CCAGGTCTTGAAGGCTGTCCAACGAATGGGCCTAAGATCCCGTCCATCGCCACTGGGATGGTGGGGGCCC
TCCTCTTGCTGCTGGTGGTGGCCCTGGGGATCGGCCTCTTCATGCGAAGGCGCCACATCGTTCGGAAGCG
CACGCTGCGGAGGCTGCTGCAGGAGAGGGAGCTTGTGGAGCCTCTTACACCCAGT
[981 nt withheld, positions 2086-3066]
TTCTTCAGCAGCCCCTCCACGTCACGGACTCCCCTCCTGAGCTCTCTGAGTGCAACCAGCAACAATTCCA
CCGTGGCTTGCATTGATAGAAATGGGCTGCAAAGCTGTCCCATCAAGGAAGACAGCTTCTTGCAGCGATA
CAGCTCAGACCCCACAGGCGCCTTGACTGAGGACAGCATAGACGACACCTTCCTCCCAGTGCCTGAATAC
ATAAACCAGTCCGTTCCCAAAAGGCCCGCTGGCTCTGTGCAGAATCCTGTCTATCACAATCAGCCTCTGA
ACCCCGCGCCCAGCAGAGACCCACACTACCAGGACCCCCACAGCACTGCAGTGGGCAACCCCGAGTATCT
CAACACTGTCCAGCCCACCTGTGTCAACAGCACATTCGACAGCCCTGCCCACTGGGCCCAGAAAGGCAGC
CACCAAATTAGCCTGGACAACCCTGACTACCAGCAGGACTTCTTTCCCAAGGAAGCCAAGCCAAATGGCA
TCTTTAAGGGCTCCACAGCTGAAAATGCAGAATACCTAAGGGTCGCGCCACAAAGCAGTGAATTTATTGG
AGCATGA
